Addgene plasmid #72067: Cntn3-Fc-His
Purpose: Expresses the extracellular region of the Contactin 3 protein (truncated immediately upstream of propeptide cleavage and GPI-attachement site), C-terminally fused to the Fc region of human IgG1 + 6X histidine tag.
Depositing lab: Woj Wojtowicz. Depositing organization: University of California, Berkeley. Publication: An extracellular biochemical screen reveals that FLRTs and Unc5s mediate neuronal subtype recognition in the retina. Visser JJ, Cheng Y, Perry SC, Chastain AB, Parsa B, Masri SS, Ray TA, Kay JN, Wojtowicz WM. Elife. 2015 Dec 3;4. pii: e08149. doi: 10.7554/eLife.08149. PubMed 26633812.
Backbone
  Vector backbone: pCMVi-SV40ori
  Vector type: Mammalian Expression
Growth in bacteria
  Bacterial resistance: Ampicillin, 100 μg/mL
  Growth temperature: 37°C
  Growth strain: DH5alpha
  Copy number: High Copy
Gene/Insert
  Gene/Insert name: Cntn3 (alt names: Contactin 3; Pang; NCBI gene ID 18488; Reference sequence NM_008779.2)
  Species: M. musculus (mouse)
  Insert size (bp): 2982
  Entrez Gene: Cntn3 (a.k.a. Pang)
  Promoter: CMV
  Tag / fusion protein: Fc-His (C terminal on backbone)
  Cloning method: Restriction Enzyme; 5′ cloning site NotI (not destroyed); 3′ cloning site SpeI (not destroyed)
  Sequencing primers: 5′ GTCAGAGGTAACTCCCGTTGC; 3′ ATCATGAGGGTGTCCTTG
Terms and licenses: Academic/Nonprofit Terms; Industry Terms: Not Available to Industry
How to cite: Cntn3-Fc-His was a gift from Woj Wojtowicz (Addgene plasmid # 72067 ; http://n2t.net/addgene:72067 ; RRID:Addgene_72067)
