[The description below was written by a language model from this plasmid's Addgene catalogue record and pLannotate feature annotations shown in this document.]
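Description:
Cntn3-Fc-His is a mammalian expression plasmid of about 8.7 kb built on the pCMVi-SV40ori backbone. It is designed to produce a soluble, tagged form of the mouse cell-surface protein Contactin 3 (Cntn3, also called Pang). It is propagated in E. coli as a high-copy plasmid through a ColE1/pUC-type origin and is selected with ampicillin via the β-lactamase gene. The backbone also carries an f1 phage origin and short remnants of rop, bom and lacZα, which appear to be leftovers from parental vectors. An annotated SV40 enhancer/early promoter region probably supplies the SV40 origin named in the backbone. Such an origin allows episomal amplification in cells expressing large T antigen, although the record does not spell out this use.

The expression cassette is driven by the human CMV immediate-early enhancer and promoter, followed by CMV intron A, which generally increases transcript processing and expression. Downstream lies the roughly 3 kb Cntn3 coding region, cloned between retained NotI and SpeI sites. It encodes the extracellular region and is truncated just upstream of the propeptide cleavage and GPI-attachment site, so the product should not be tethered to the membrane. This region is fused in frame at its C terminus to the Fc portion of human IgG1 and a 6X histidine tag, both supplied by the backbone. The His tag is not separately annotated in the feature table. An SV40 polyadenylation signal terminates the transcript.

The Fc-His fusion provides handles for capture, purification and detection. The plasmid comes from an extracellular biochemical screen for receptor–ligand interactions underlying neuronal subtype recognition in the retina.
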