Features (pLannotate 1.2.2; 14 found; start..end, strand, type, name):
     25..408     +  enhancer       CMV enhancer: human cytomegalovirus immediate early enhancer
    410..609     +  promoter       CMV promoter: human cytomegalovirus (CMV) immediate early promoter
    748..1573    +  intron         CMV intron A: human cytomegalovirus intron A (Chapman et al., 1991)
   1610..4597    +  CDS            Cntn3: CNTN3_MOUSE - Also known as Pang, Pcs. Experimental evidence at protein level: Swiss-Prot protein existence level 1. Contactins mediate cell surface interactions during nervous system development. Has some neurite outgrowth-promoting activity (By similarity). From Mus musculus (Mouse).
   4598..5278    +  CDS            IGHG1 (fragment): IGHG1_HUMAN - Experimental evidence at protein level: Swiss-Prot protein existence level 1. Constant region of immunoglobulin heavy chains. Immunoglobulins, also known as antibodies, are membrane-bound or secreted glycoproteins produced by B lymphocytes. In the recognition phase of humoral immunity, the membrane-bound immunoglobulins serve as receptors which, upon binding of a specific antigen, trigger the clonal expansion and differentiation of B lymphocytes into immunoglobulins- secreting plasma cells. Secreted immunoglobulins mediate the effector phase of humoral immunity, which results in
   5328..5449    +  polyA_signal   SV40 poly(A) signal: SV40 polyadenylation signal
   5658..6246    -  rep_origin     ori: high-copy-number ColE1/pMB1/pBR322/pUC origin of replication
   6417..7277    -  CDS            AmpR: β-lactamase; bla; confers resistance to ampicillin, carbenicillin, and related antibiotics
   7278..7382    -  promoter       AmpR promoter: bla
   7477..7512    +  CDS            rop (fragment): Rop protein, which maintains plasmids at low copy number; rop
   7535..7865    +  promoter       SV40 promoter: SV40 enhancer and early promoter
   7988..8087    +  misc_feature   bom (fragment): basis of mobility region from pBR322
   8115..8543    -  rep_origin     f1 ori (sequence partly withheld): f1 bacteriophage origin of replication; arrow indicates direction of (+) strand synthesis
   8547..8704    -  CDS            lacZα (fragment): LacZα fragment of β-galactosidase; lacZ fragment
>Addgene plasmid #72067 | Cntn3-Fc-His | depositor full sequence | sequence record 137359 | Full sequence
GTCGAGGTCTCGACGGTATCGATTGACATTGATTATTGACTAGCTAGTTATTAATAGTAATCAATTACGG
GGTCATTAGTTCATAGCCCATATATGGAGTTCCGCGTTACATAACTTACGGTAAATGGCCCGCCTGGCTG
ACCGCCCAACGACCCCCGCCCATTGACGTCAATAATGACGTATGTTCCCATAGTAACGCCAATAGGGACT
TTCCATTGACGTCAATGGGTGGAGTATTTACGGTAAACTGCCCACTTGGCAGTACATCAAGTGTATCATA
TGCCAAGTCCGCCCCCTATTGACGTCAATGACGGTAAATGGCCCGCCTGGCATTATGCCCAGTACATGAC
CTTACGGGACTTTCCTACTTGGCAGTACATCTACGTATTAGTCATCGCTATTACCATGGTGATGCGGTTT
TGGCAGTACACCAATGGGCGTGGATAGCGGTTTGACTCACGGGGATTTCCAAGTCTCCACCCCATTGACG
TCAATGGGAGTTTGTTTTGGCACCAAAATCAACGGGACTTTCCAAAATGTCGTAATAACCCCGCCCCGTT
GACGCAAATGGGCGGTAGGCGTGTACGGTGGGAGGTCTATATAAGCAGAGCTCGTTTAGTGAACCGTCAG
ATCGCCTGGAGACGCCATCCACGCTGTTTTGACCTCCATAGAAGACACCGGGACCGATCCAGCCTCCGCG
GCCGGGAACGGTGCATTGGAACGCGGATTCCCCGTGCCAAGAGTGACGTAAGTACCGCCTATAGACTCTA
TAGGCACACCCCTTTGGCTCTTATGCATGCTATACTGTTTTTGGCTTGGGGCCTATACACCCCCGCTTCC
ATATGCTATAGGTGATGGTATAGCTTAGCCTATAGGTGTGGGTTATTGACCATTATTGACCACTCCCCTA
TTGGTGACGATACTTTCCATTACTAATCCATAACATGGCTCTTTGCCACAACTATCTCTATTGGCTATAT
GCCAATACTCTGTCCTTCAGAGACTGACACGGACTCTGTATTTTTACAGGATGGGGTCCCATTTATTATT
TACAAATTCACATATACAACAACGCCGTCCCCCGTGCCCGCAGTTTTTATTAAACATAGCGTGGGATCTC
CACGCGAATCTCGGGTACGTGTTCCGGACATGGGCTCTTCTCCGGTAGCGGCGGAGCTTCCACATCCGAG
CCCTGGTCCCATGCCTCCAGCGGCTCATGGTCGCTCGGCAGCTCCTTGCTCCTAACAGTGGAGGCCAGAC
TTAGGCACAGCACAATGCCCACCACCACCAGTGTGCCGCACAAGGCCGTGGCGGTAGGGTATGTGTCTGA
AAATGAGCTCGGAGATTGGGCTCGCACCGCTGACGCAGATGGAAGACTTAAGGCAGCGGCAGAAGAAGAT
GCAGGCAGCTGAGTTGTTGTATTCTGATAAGAGTCAGAGGTAACTCCCGTTGCGGTGCTGTTAACGGTGG
AGGGCAGTGTAGTCTGAGCAGTACTCGTTGCTGCCGCGCGCGCCACCAGACATAATAGCTGACAGACTAA
CAGACTGTTCCTTTCCATGGGTCTTTTCTGCAGAAGCTTGAATTCTCGAGGATCCGCGGCCGCGCCACCA
TGATGTTGTCATGGAAACAGTTGATCCTGCTTTCATTCATTGGCTGCCTGGCAGGTGAACTTCTTTTACA
AGGCCCTGTGTTTATCAAAGAGCCCAGCAACAGTATTTTCCCTGTTGATTCAGAGGACAAAAAAATAACA
TTAAATTGTGAAGCAAGAGGCAACCCTTCACCTCATTACAGGTGGCAGCTGAATGGCAGTGATATTGATA
CAAGTCTGGACCATCGTTACAAACTGAATGGAGGAAATCTCATAGTTATTAACCCTAACAGAAATTGGGA
TACAGGAAGTTACCAGTGTTTTGCAACGAATTCTCTTGGAACAATAGTGAGCAGAGAAGCCAAACTCCAG
TTTGCCTATCTTGAAAATTTTAAGACCAGGATGAGAAGCACTGTGTCGGTCCGTGAAGGCCAGGGAGTGG
TGCTTCTCTGTGGACCCCCACCTCACTCAGGAGAACTGTCATATGCTTGGGTCTTCAATGAGTATCCATC
ATTTGTTGAAGAAGACAGTCGACGATTTGTCTCTCAAGAGACAGGACACCTCTACATAGCTAAGGTGGAA
CCATCTGATGTGGGAAATTACACATGTGTGGTGACCAGCACGGTGACAAATACCAGAGTATTGGGCTCCC
CAACCCCTTTGGTGCTACGCTCTGATGGTGTCATGGGTGAATATGAACCCAAAATAGAAGTCCAGTTTCC
AGAGACTCTTCCAGCAGCTAAAGGTTCAACTGTGAGGTTGGAATGCTTCGCCCTGGGAAACCCTGTTCCT
CAGATTAATTGGAGAAGAAGTGATGGGATGCCGTTTCCCAACAAAATTAAGTTGAGGAAGTTCAATGGTA
TGCTGGAAATTCAAAACTTCCAACAGGAAGATACAGGCTCCTATGAGTGTATTGCTGAAAATTCACGAGG
AAAAAATGTGGCGAGAGGGCGGCTCACTTACTATGCAAAACCTTATTGGCTTCAACTCTTAAGAGATGTG
GAAATTGCTGTGGAGGACAGTCTTTATTGGGAATGCCGGGCAAGTGGGAAGCCTAAACCCTCTTATCGAT
GGCTGAAAAATGGAGATGCCTTAGTACTAGAGGAGAGAATACAGATAGAAAATGGTGCCCTTACAATAAC
CAACCTCAATGTGACTGACTCTGGAATGTTCCAATGTATAGCAGAAAACAAGCATGGTCTCATCTACTCC
AGTGCTGAGCTCAAGGTAGTAGCTTCTGCTCCAGATTTTTCAAGAAACCCTATGAAAAAAATGGTCCAGG
TGCAGGTGGGCAGCCTGGTGATCCTGGATTGTAAACCCAGAGCCTCTCCAAGGGCACTTTCTTTCTGGAA
GAAGGGAGACATGATGGTGCGGGAGCAGGCAAGGGTTTCTTTTTTAAATGATGGAGGACTCAAAATCATG
AATGTGACTAAGGCAGACGCTGGAACCTACACCTGCACAGCAGAAAACCAGTTTGGGAAAGCAAATGGCA
CAACCCACTTGGTTGTGACAGAACCTACGAGAATAATTTTGGCACCTTCAAACATGGACGTTGCTGTTGG
TGAGAGCGTCATTTTACCCTGCCAGGTTCAACATGATCCCCTATTAGACATAATGTTTGCCTGGTATTTC
AATGGAGCCCTTACAGACTTTAAGAAAGATGGATCTCACTTTGAGAAAGTTGGTGGGAGTTCATCTGGTG
ATTTAATGATCAGAAACATTCAATTGAAACACAGTGGGAAGTACGTATGTATGGTGCAGACAGGGGTGGA
CAGTGTTTCCTCTGCAGCTGAGCTCATCGTGAGAGGTTCACCTGGGCCACCGGAAAATGTGAAGGTAGAT
GAAATTACAGACACAACAGCCCAGCTCTCTTGGACGGAAGGCACGGACAGTCATAGCCCAGTTATATCGT
ATGCAGTCCAAGCTAGGACGCCTTTCTCTGTGGGCTGGCAAAGTGTCAGAACAGTACCTGAGGTCATTGA
TGGCAAGACACATACAGCTACTGTCGTGGAGTTAAACCCATGGGTGGAATATGAATTTCGCATTGTAGCC
AGTAACAAAATCGGAGGTGGAGAACCCAGTTTACCCTCAGAAAAAGTAAGGACTGAAGAGGCAGCTCCAG
AAATCGCACCTTCTGAGGTCAGCGGAGGAGGTGGAAGCCGATCTGAACTAGTGATAACCTGGGATCCAGT
CCCTGAAGAACTACAGAATGGAGGAGGTTTTGGGTATGTGGTTGCTTTCCGCCCACTTGGGGTTACCACC
TGGATCCAGACAGTGGTGACATCCCCAGATAACCCAAGATACGTCTTTAGGAATGAAAGCATTGTGCCCT
TTTCGCCATATGAAGTTAAAGTGGGAGTTTACAATAACAAAGGTGAAGGACCCTTTAGCCCAGTGACAAC
TGTGTTCTCTGCAGAGGAAGAGCCTACAGTTGCCCCATCTCACATCTCTGCCCATAGCCTGTCTTCCTCA
GAAATTGAAGTTTCTTGGAATACAATTCCCTGGAAGTTGAGCAATGGACATTTACTGGGCTATGAGGTGC
GGTACTGGAACAATGGAGGAGAAGAAGAATCATCCCGCAAAGTGAAAGTGGCAGGAAATCAGACATCAGC
TGTGCTCCGAGGCCTGAAGAGCAACCTGGCCTATTACACAGCTGTCCGGGCTTACAACAGCGCAGGCGCT
GGTCCCTTCAGCGCCACAGTTAATGCGACCACCAAGAAAACCCCTCCCAGTCAGCCACCAGGAAATGTTG
TTTGGAATGCTACAGACACTAAAGTGCTACTTAATTGGGAACAAGTGAAAGCCATGGAGAATGAATCAGA
AGTAACAGGCTACAAGGTTTTCTATAGGACTAGCAGTCAGAATAATGTGCACGTGCTGAACACAAATAAA
ACTTCAGCTGAACTGTTGCTGCCTATCAAAGAAGACTACATTATTGAGGTCAAGGCCACCACAGATGGAG
GGGATGGCACCAGTAGTGAGCAGATCAGGATTCCAAGAATAACTAGTGACAAAACTCACACATGCCCACC
GTGCCCAGCACCTGAACTCCTGGGGGGACCGTCAGTCTTCCTCTTCCCCCCAAAACCCAAGGACACCCTC
ATGATCTCCCGGACCCCTGAGGTCACATGCGTGGTGGTGGACGTGAGCCACGAAGACCCTGAGGTCAAGT
TCAACTGGTACGTGGACGGCGTGGAGGTGCATAATGCCAAGACAAAGCCGCGGGAGGAGCAGTACAACAG
CACGTACCGTGTGGTCAGCGTCCTCACCGTCCTGCACCAGGACTGGCTGAATGGCAAGGAGTACAAGTGC
AAGGTCTCCAACAAAGCCCTCCCAGCCCCCATCGAGAAAACCATCTCCAAAGCCAAAGGGCAGCCCCGAG
AACCACAGGTGTATACCCTGCCCCCATCCCGGGATGAGCTGACCAAGAACCAGGTCAGCCTGACCTGCCT
GGTCAAAGGCTTCTATCCCAGCGACATCGCCGTGGAGTGGGAGAGCAATGGGCAGCCGGAGAACAACTAC
AAGACCACGCCTCCCGTGCTGGACTCCGACGGCTCCTTCTTCCTCTACAGCAAGCTCACCGTGGACAAGA
GCAGGTGGCAGCAGGGGAACGTCTTCTCATGCTCCGTGATGCATGAGGCTCTGCACAACCACTACACGCA
GAAGAGCCTCTCCCTGTCTCCGGGTAAAGGCGGCCATCATCACCATCACCATTAATCTAGAGATCTTATT
AAAGCAGAACTTGTTTATTGCAGCTTATAATGGTTACAAATAAAGCAATAGCATCACAAATTTCACAAAT
AAAGCATTTTTTTCACTGCATTCTAGTTGTGGTTTGTCCAAACTCATCAATGTATCTTATCATGTCTGGT
CGACTCTAGCTAGACTCTTCCGCTTCCTCGCTCACTGACTCGCTGCGCTCGGTCGTTCGGCTGCGGCGAG
CGGTATCAGCTCACTCAAAGGCGGTAATACGGTTATCCACAGAATCAGGGGATAACGCAGGAAAGAACAT
GTGAGCAAAAGGCCAGCAAAAGGCCAGGAACCGTAAAAAGGCCGCGTTGCTGGCGTTTTTCCATAGGCTC
CGCCCCCCTGACGAGCATCACAAAAATCGACGCTCAAGTCAGAGGTGGCGAAACCCGACAGGACTATAAA
GATACCAGGCGTTTCCCCCTGGAAGCTCCCTCGTGCGCTCTCCTGTTCCGACCCTGCCGCTTACCGGATA
CCTGTCCGCCTTTCTCCCTTCGGGAAGCGTGGCGCTTTCTCATAGCTCACGCTGTAGGTATCTCAGTTCG
GTGTAGGTCGTTCGCTCCAAGCTGGGCTGTGTGCACGAACCCCCCGTTCAGCCCGACCGCTGCGCCTTAT
CCGGTAACTATCGTCTTGAGTCCAACCCGGTAAGACACGACTTATCGCCACTGGCAGCAGCCACTGGTAA
CAGGATTAGCAGAGCGAGGTATGTAGGCGGTGCTACAGAGTTCTTGAAGTGGTGGCCTAACTACGGCTAC
ACTAGAAGAACAGTATTTGGTATCTGCGCTCTGCTGAAGCCAGTTACCTTCGGAAAAAGAGTTGGTAGCT
CTTGATCCGGCAAACAAACCACCGCTGGTAGCGGTGGTTTTTTTGTTTGCAAGCAGCAGATTACGCGCAG
AAAAAAAGGATCTCAAGAAGATCCTTTGATCTTTTCTACGGGGTCTGACGCTCAGTGGAACGAAAACTCA
CGTTAAGGGATTTTGGTCATGAGATTATCAAAAAGGATCTTCACCTAGATCCTTTTAAATTAAAAATGAA
GTTTTAAATCAATCTAAAGTATATATGAGTAAACTTGGTCTGACAGTTACCAATGCTTAATCAGTGAGGC
ACCTATCTCAGCGATCTGTCTATTTCGTTCATCCATAGTTGCCTGACTCCCCGTCGTGTAGATAACTACG
ATACGGGAGGGCTTACCATCTGGCCCCAGTGCTGCAATGATACCGCGAGACCCACGCTCACCGGCTCCAG
ATTTATCAGCAATAAACCAGCCAGCCGGAAGGGCCGAGCGCAGAAGTGGTCCTGCAACTTTATCCGCCTC
CATCCAGTCTATTAATTGTTGCCGGGAAGCTAGAGTAAGTAGTTCGCCAGTTAATAGTTTGCGCAACGTT
GTTGCCATTGCTACAGGCATCGTGGTGTCACGCTCGTCGTTTGGTATGGCTTCATTCAGCTCCGGTTCCC
AACGATCAAGGCGAGTTACATGATCCCCCATGTTGTGCAAAAAAGCGGTTAGCTCCTTCGGTCCTCCGAT
CGTTGTCAGAAGTAAGTTGGCCGCAGTGTTATCACTCATGGTTATGGCAGCACTGCATAATTCTCTTACT
GTCATGCCATCCGTAAGATGCTTTTCTGTGACTGGTGAGTACTCAACCAAGTCATTCTGAGAATAGTGTA
TGCGGCGACCGAGTTGCTCTTGCCCGGCGTCAATACGGGATAATACCGCGCCACATAGCAGAACTTTAAA
AGTGCTCATCATTGGAAAACGTTCTTCGGGGCGAAAACTCTCAAGGATCTTACCGCTGTTGAGATCCAGT
TCGATGTAACCCACTCGTGCACCCAACTGATCTTCAGCATCTTTTACTTTCACCAGCGTTTCTGGGTGAG
CAAAAACAGGAAGGCAAAATGCCGCAAAAAAGGGAATAAGGGCGACACGGAAATGTTGAATACTCATACT
CTTCCTTTTTCAATATTATTGAAGCATTTATCAGGGTTATTGTCTCATGAGCGGATACATATTTGAATGT
ATTTAGAAAAATAAACAAATAGGGGTTCCGCGCACATTTCCCCGAAAAGTGCCACCTGACGTCTAAGAAA
CCATTATTATCATGACATTAACCTATAAAAATAGGCGTATCACGAGGCCCTTTCGTCTCGCGCGTTTCGG
TGATGACGGTGAAAACCTCTGACACATGCAGCTCCCGGAGGAATGTGTGTCAGTTAGGGTGTGGAAAGTC
CCCAGGCTCCCCAGGCAGGCAGAAGTATGCAAAGCATGCATCTCAATTAGTCAGCAACCAGGTGTGGAAA
GTCCCCAGGCTCCCCAGCAGGCAGAAGTATGCAAAGCATGCATCTCAATTAGTCAGCAACCATAGTCCCG
CCCCTAACTCCGCCCATCCCGCCCCTAACTCCGCCCAGTTCCGCCCATTCTCCGCCCCATGGCTGACTAA
TTTTTTTTATTTATGCAGAGGCCGAGGCCGCCTCTGCCTCTGAGCTATTCCAGAAGTAGTGAGGAGGCTT
TTTTGGAGGCCTAGGCTTTTGCAAAAAGCTCCCGGGAGCTTGTATATCCATTTTCGTCCCGGAGACGGTC
ACAGCTTGTCTGTAAGCGGATGCCGGGAGCAGACAAGCCCGTCAGGGCGCGTCAGCGGGTGTTGGCGGGT
GTCGGGGCTGGCTTAACTATGCGGCATCAGAGCAGATTGTACTGAGAGTGCACCATATGCGGTGTGAAAT
ACCGCACAGATGCGTAAGGAGAAAATACCGCATCAGGAAATTGTAAGCGTTAATATTTTGTTAAAATTCG
CGTTAAATTTTTGTTAAATCAGCTCATTTTTTAACCAATAGGCCGAAATCGGCAAAATCCCTTATAAATC
AAAAGAATAGACCGAGATAGGGT
[37 nt withheld, positions 8214-8250]
AAAGAACGTGGACTCCAACGTCAAAGG
[49 nt withheld, positions 8278-8326]
T
[91 nt withheld, positions 8328-8418]
G
[124 nt withheld, positions 8420-8543]
CCATTCGCCATTCAGGCTGCGCAACTGTTGGGAAGGGCGATCGGTGCGGGCCTCTTCGCTATTACGCCAG
CTGGCGAAAGGGGGATGTGCTGCAAGGCGATTAAGTTGGGTAACGCCAGGGTTTTCCCAGTCACGACGTT
GTAAAACGACGGCCAGTGAATT
