>Addgene plasmid #72067 | Cntn3-Fc-His | addgene partial sequence | sequence record 137357 | pMRB101-F 5'-aagatgcaggcagctgagtt-3'
ACGGTGGAGGGCAGTGTAGTCTGAGCAGTACTCGTTGCTGCCGCGCGCGCCACCAGACATAATAGCTGAC
AGACTAACAGACTGTTCCTTTCCATGGGTCTTTTCTGCAGAAGCTTGAATTCTCGAGGATCCGCGGCCGC
GCCACCATGATGTTGTCATGGAAACAGTTGATCCTGCTTTCATTCATTGGCTGCCTGGCAGGTGAACTTC
TTTTACAAGGCCCTGTGTTTATCAAAGAGCCCAGCAACAGTATTTTCCCTGTTGATTCAGAGGACAAAAA
AATAACATTAAATTGTGAAGCAAGAGGCAACCCTTCACCTCATTACAGGTGGCAGCTGAATGGCAGTGAT
ATTGATACAAGTCTGGACCATCGTTACAAACTGAATGGAGGAAATCTCATAGTTATTAACCCTAACAGAA
ATTGGGATACAGGAAGTTACCAGTGTTTTGCAACGAATTCTCTTGGAACAATAGTGAGCAGAGAAGCCAA
ACTCCAGTTTGCCTATCTTGAAAATTTTAAGACCAGGATGAGAAGCACTGTGTCGGTCCGTGAAGGCCAG
GGAGTGGTGCTTCTCTGTGGACCCCCACCTCACTCAGGAGAACTGTCATATGCTTGGGTCTTCAATGAGT
ATCCATCATTTGTTGAAGAAGACAGTCGACGATTTGTCTCTCAAGAGACAGGACACCTCTACATAGCTAA
GGTGGAACCATCTGATGTGGGAAATTACACATGTGTGGTGACCAGCACGGTGACAAATACCAGAGTATTG
GG
