>Addgene plasmid #72067 | Cntn3-Fc-His | addgene partial sequence | sequence record 137358 | SV40pA-R 5'-GAAATTTGTGATGCTATTGC-3'
ATAAGATCTCTAGATTAATGGTGATGGTGATGATGGCCGCCTTTACCCGGAGACAGGGAGAGGCTCTTCT
GCGTGTAGTGGTTGTGCAGAGCCTCATGCATCACGGAGCATGAGAAGACGTTCCCCTGCTGCCACCTGCT
CTTGTCCACGGTGAGCTTGCTGTAGAGGAAGAAGGAGCCGTCGGAGTCCAGCACGGGAGGCGTGGTCTTG
TAGTTGTTCTCCGGCTGCCCATTGCTCTCCCACTCCACGGCGATGTCGCTGGGATAGAAGCCTTTGACCA
GGCAGGTCAGGCTGACCTGGTTCTTGGTCAGCTCATCCCGGGATGGGGGCAGGGTATACACCTGTGGTTC
TCGGGGCTGCCCTTTGGCTTTGGAGATGGTTTTCTCGATGGGGGCTGGGAGGGCTTTGTTGGAGACCTTG
CACTTGTACTCCTTGCCATTCAGCCAGTCCTGGTGCAGGACGGTGAGGACGCTGACCACACGGTACGTGC
TGTTGTACTGCTCCTCCCGCGGCTTTGTCTTGGCATTATGCACCTCCACGCCGTCCACGTACCAGTTGAA
CTTGACCTCAGGGTCTTCGTGGCTCACGTCCACCACCACGCATGTGACCTCAGGGGTCCGGGAGATCATG
AGGGTGTCCTTGGGTTTTGGGGGGAAGAGGAAGACTGACGGTCCCCCCAGGAGTTCAGGTGCTGGGCACG
GTGGGCATGTGTGAGTTTTGTCACTAGTTATTCTTGGAATCCTGATCTGCTCACTACTGGTGCCATCCCC
TCCATCTGTGGTGGCCTTGACCTCAATAATGTAGTCTTCTTTGATAGGCAGCAACAGTTCAGCTGAAGTT
T
